Addgene plasmid #238169: pRCA378 - pBA904 Puro-T2A-GFP CD45 CRISPRa guide 3 (pRCA360 backbone)
Purpose: Lentiviral CRISPR guide vector expressing PTPRC targeting sgRNA with cs1 incorporated in the loop of the sgRNA constant region for 10X Direct Capture
Depositing lab: Thomas Norman. Depositing organization: Memorial Sloan-Kettering Cancer Center. Publication: Comprehensive transcription factor perturbations recapitulate fibroblast transcriptional states. Southard KM, Ardy RC, Tang A, O'Sullivan DD, Metzner E, Guruvayurappan K, Norman TM. Nat Genet. 2025 Aug 6. doi: 10.1038/s41588-025-02284-1. PubMed 40770575.
Backbone
  Vector backbone: pRCA360 - pBA904 Puro-T2A-GFP
  Vector type: Lentiviral, CRISPR
  Selectable markers: Puromycin
Growth in bacteria
  Bacterial resistance: Ampicillin, 100 μg/mL
  Growth temperature: 30°C
  Growth strain: NEB Stable
  Copy number: Unknown
Gene/Insert
  Gene/Insert name: CD45 sgRNA CRISPRa
  gRNA/shRNA sequence: GCTGTAAGGGTCCTCTTTGC
  Species: H. sapiens (human), Synthetic
  Entrez Gene: PTPRC (a.k.a. B220, CD45, CD45R, GP180, IMD105, L-CA, LCA, LY5, T200)
  Tag / fusion protein: GFP (C terminal on backbone)
  Cloning method: Restriction Enzyme; 5′ cloning site Unknown (unknown if destroyed)
Terms and licenses: Academic/Nonprofit Terms; Industry Terms: Not Available to Industry
Depositor comments: Please visit https://doi.org/10.1101/2024.07.31.606073 for bioRxiv preprint.
How to cite: pRCA378 - pBA904 Puro-T2A-GFP CD45 CRISPRa guide 3 (pRCA360 backbone) was a gift from Thomas Norman (Addgene plasmid # 238169 ; http://n2t.net/addgene:238169 ; RRID:Addgene_238169)
