[The description below was written by a language model from this plasmid's Addgene catalogue record and pLannotate feature annotations shown in this document.]
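Description:
pRCA378 is a lentiviral CRISPR guide vector built on the pRCA360 (pBA904 Puro-T2A-GFP) backbone. It expresses a single sgRNA, guide 3 of a CRISPR activation set, directed at human PTPRC, the gene encoding CD45. In bacteria the plasmid is maintained through a high-copy ColE1/pUC-type origin and an ampicillin resistance gene. The viral portion has a typical HIV-1-derived transfer vector layout. A CMV enhancer/promoter drives transcription of the genomic RNA from a truncated 5' LTR, followed by the Ψ packaging signal with a gag fragment, the RRE for Rev-dependent nuclear export, and the cPPT/CTS. A WPRE sits downstream of the payload to boost transcript expression, ahead of the 3' LTR region, which the annotation tool labels as a second truncated LTR.

The payload has two parts. The sgRNA cassette appears in the feature table only as fragments of the Streptococcus pyogenes tracrRNA and guide scaffold. That fragmentation is consistent with the recorded modification, in which capture sequence cs1 is placed in a loop of the sgRNA constant region so that guides can be read by 10x Direct Capture in single-cell sequencing. The promoter driving the sgRNA is not annotated and the record does not state it. Downstream, an EF-1α promoter drives puromycin N-acetyltransferase joined to EGFP, by a T2A peptide according to the construct name, so transduced cells can be both drug-selected and identified by fluorescence. Two loxP sites in the same orientation flank the guide and marker cassettes, though the record gives no purpose for them. No Cas9 or activator is encoded, so a CRISPRa effector must be supplied separately. The record does not describe this guide's specific experimental role.
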