Features (pLannotate 1.2.2; 24 found; start..end, strand, type, name):
    213..1073    -  CDS            AmpR: β-lactamase; bla; confers resistance to ampicillin, carbenicillin, and related antibiotics
   1074..1178    -  promoter       AmpR promoter: bla
   1237..1289    -  misc_feature   bom (fragment): basis of mobility region from pBR322
   1444..1823    +  enhancer       CMV enhancer: human cytomegalovirus immediate early enhancer
   1824..2023    +  promoter       CMV promoter: human cytomegalovirus (CMV) immediate early promoter
   2041..2221    +  LTR            5' LTR (truncated): truncated 5' long terminal repeat (LTR) from HIV-1
   2268..2393    +  misc_feature   HIV-1 Ψ: packaging signal of human immunodeficiency virus type 1
   2377..2715    +  CDS            HIV-1 gag (fragment): gag protein from human immunodeficiency virus 1; gag
   2890..3123    +  misc_feature   RRE: The Rev response element (RRE) of HIV-1 allows for Rev-dependent mRNA export from the nucleus to the cytoplasm.
   3500..3600    +  CDS            Rev (fragment): human immunodeficiency virus 1 (HIV-1) Rev protein; rev; enhances nuclear export of unspliced and incompletely spliced viral mRNAs
   3650..3767    +  misc_feature   cPPT/CTS: central polypurine tract and central termination sequence of HIV-1
   4020..4053    +  protein_bind   loxP: Cre-mediated recombination occurs in the 8-bp core sequence (GCATACAT). Cre recombinase
   4178..4222    +  misc_RNA       tracrRNA (fragment): trans-activating CRISPR RNA for the Streptococcus pyogenes CRISPR/Cas9 system
   4252..4271    +  misc_RNA       gRNA scaffold (fragment): guide RNA scaffold for the Streptococcus pyogenes CRISPR/Cas9 system
   4336..5507    +  promoter       EF-1α promoter: strong constitutive promoter for human elongation factor EF-1α
   5519..6115    +  CDS            PuroR: puromycin N-acetyltransferase; pac from Streptomyces alboniger; confers resistance to puromycin
   6191..6910    +  CDS            EGFP: the original enhanced GFP (Yang et al., 1996) mammalian codon-optimized
   6930..6963    +  protein_bind   loxP: Cre-mediated recombination occurs in the 8-bp core sequence (GCATACAT). Cre recombinase
   6996..7019    +  misc_feature   MCS (fragment): pBluescript multiple cloning site
   7019..7607    +  misc_feature   WPRE: woodchuck hepatitis virus posttranscriptional regulatory element
   7608..7627    +  misc_feature   MCS (fragment): pBluescript multiple cloning site
   7629..8129    +  CDS            nef (fragment): NEF_HV1LA - Experimental evidence at protein level: Swiss-Prot protein existence level 1. Extracellular Nef protein targets CD4(+) T-lymphocytes for apoptosis by interacting with CXCR4 surface receptors. From Human immunodeficiency virus type 1 group M subtype B (isolate Lai) (HIV-1).
   8136..8316    +  LTR            5' LTR (truncated): truncated 5' long terminal repeat (LTR) from HIV-1
   8378..42      -  rep_origin     ori (across the origin): high-copy-number ColE1/pMB1/pBR322/pUC origin of replication
>Addgene plasmid #238169 | pRCA378 - pBA904 Puro-T2A-GFP CD45 CRISPRa guide 3 (pRCA360 backbone) | addgene full sequence | sequence record 474451 | Addgene NGS Result
GTTTGCAAGCAGCAGATTACGCGCAGAAAAAAAGGATCTCAAGAAGATCCTTTGATCTTTTCTACGGGGT
CTGACGCTCAGTGGAACGAAAACTCACGTTAAGGGATTTTGGTCATGAGATTATCAAAAAGGATCTTCAC
CTAGATCCTTTTAAATTAAAAATGAAGTTTTAAATCAATCTAAAGTATATATGAGTAAACTTGGTCTGAC
AGTTACCAATGCTTAATCAGTGAGGCACCTATCTCAGCGATCTGTCTATTTCGTTCATCCATAGTTGCCT
GACTCCCCGTCGTGTAGATAACTACGATACGGGAGGGCTTACCATCTGGCCCCAGTGCTGCAATGATACC
GCGAGACCCACGCTCACCGGCTCCAGATTTATCAGCAATAAACCAGCCAGCCGGAAGGGCCGAGCGCAGA
AGTGGTCCTGCAACTTTATCCGCCTCCATCCAGTCTATTAATTGTTGCCGGGAAGCTAGAGTAAGTAGTT
CGCCAGTTAATAGTTTGCGCAACGTTGTTGCCATTGCTACAGGCATCGTGGTGTCACGCTCGTCGTTTGG
TATGGCTTCATTCAGCTCCGGTTCCCAACGATCAAGGCGAGTTACATGATCCCCCATGTTGTGCAAAAAA
GCGGTTAGCTCCTTCGGTCCTCCGATCGTTGTCAGAAGTAAGTTGGCCGCAGTGTTATCACTCATGGTTA
TGGCAGCACTGCATAATTCTCTTACTGTCATGCCATCCGTAAGATGCTTTTCTGTGACTGGTGAGTACTC
AACCAAGTCATTCTGAGAATAGTGTATGCGGCGACCGAGTTGCTCTTGCCCGGCGTCAATACGGGATAAT
ACCGCGCCACATAGCAGAACTTTAAAAGTGCTCATCATTGGAAAACGTTCTTCGGGGCGAAAACTCTCAA
GGATCTTACCGCTGTTGAGATCCAGTTCGATGTAACCCACTCGTGCACCCAACTGATCTTCAGCATCTTT
TACTTTCACCAGCGTTTCTGGGTGAGCAAAAACAGGAAGGCAAAATGCCGCAAAAAAGGGAATAAGGGCG
ACACGGAAATGTTGAATACTCATACTCTTCCTTTTTCAATATTATTGAAGCATTTATCAGGGTTATTGTC
TCATGAGCGGATACATATTTGAATGTATTTAGAAAAATAAACAAATAGGGGTTCCGCGCACATTTCCCCG
AAAAGTGCCACCTGACGTCGACGGATCGGGAGATCTCCCGATCCCCTATGGTGCACTCTCAGTACAATCT
GCTCTGATGCCGCATAGTTAAGCCAGTATCTGCTCCCTGCTTGTGTGTTGGAGGTCGCTGAGTAGTGCGC
GAGCAAAATTTAAGCTACAACAAGGCAAGGCTTGACCGACAATTGCATGAAGAATCTGCTTAGGGTTAGG
CGTTTTGCGCTGCTTCGCGATGTACGGGCCAGATATACGCGTTGACATTGATTATTGACTAGTTATTAAT
AGTAATCAATTACGGGGTCATTAGTTCATAGCCCATATATGGAGTTCCGCGTTACATAACTTACGGTAAA
TGGCCCGCCTGGCTGACCGCCCAACGACCCCCGCCCATTGACGTCAATAATGACGTATGTTCCCATAGTA
ACGCCAATAGGGACTTTCCATTGACGTCAATGGGTGGAGTATTTACGGTAAACTGCCCACTTGGCAGTAC
ATCAAGTGTATCATATGCCAAGTACGCCCCCTATTGACGTCAATGACGGTAAATGGCCCGCCTGGCATTA
TGCCCAGTACATGACCTTATGGGACTTTCCTACTTGGCAGTACATCTACGTATTAGTCATCGCTATTACC
ATGGTGATGCGGTTTTGGCAGTACATCAATGGGCGTGGATAGCGGTTTGACTCACGGGGATTTCCAAGTC
TCCACCCCATTGACGTCAATGGGAGTTTGTTTTGGCACCAAAATCAACGGGACTTTCCAAAATGTCGTAA
CAACTCCGCCCCATTGACGCAAATGGGCGGTAGGCGTGTACGGTGGGAGGTCTATATAAGCAGCGCGTTT
TGCCTGTACTGGGTCTCTCTGGTTAGACCAGATCTGAGCCTGGGAGCTCTCTGGCTAACTAGGGAACCCA
CTGCTTAAGCCTCAATAAAGCTTGCCTTGAGTGCTTCAAGTAGTGTGTGCCCGTCTGTTGTGTGACTCTG
GTAACTAGAGATCCCTCAGACCCTTTTAGTCAGTGTGGAAAATCTCTAGCAGTGGCGCCCGAACAGGGAC
TTGAAAGCGAAAGGGAAACCAGAGGAGCTCTCTCGACGCAGGACTCGGCTTGCTGAAGCGCGCACGGCAA
GAGGCGAGGGGCGGCGACTGGTGAGTACGCCAAAAATTTTGACTAGCGGAGGCTAGAAGGAGAGAGATGG
GTGCGAGAGCGTCAGTATTAAGCGGGGGAGAATTAGATCGCGATGGGAAAAAATTCGGTTAAGGCCAGGG
GGAAAGAAAAAATATAAATTAAAACATATAGTATGGGCAAGCAGGGAGCTAGAACGATTCGCAGTTAATC
CTGGCCTGTTAGAAACATCAGAAGGCTGTAGACAAATACTGGGACAGCTACAACCATCCCTTCAGACAGG
ATCAGAAGAACTTAGATCATTATATAATACAGTAGCAACCCTCTATTGTGTGCATCAAAGGATAGAGATA
AAAGACACCAAGGAAGCTTTAGACAAGATAGAGGAAGAGCAAAACAAAAGTAAGACCACCGCACAGCAAG
CGGCCGGCCGCTGATCTTCAGACCTGGAGGAGGAGATATGAGGGACAATTGGAGAAGTGAATTATATAAA
TATAAAGTAGTAAAAATTGAACCATTAGGAGTAGCACCCACCAAGGCAAAGAGAAGAGTGGTGCAGAGAG
AAAAAAGAGCAGTGGGAATAGGAGCTTTGTTCCTTGGGTTCTTGGGAGCAGCAGGAAGCACTATGGGCGC
AGCGTCAATGACGCTGACGGTACAGGCCAGACAATTATTGTCTGGTATAGTGCAGCAGCAGAACAATTTG
CTGAGGGCTATTGAGGCGCAACAGCATCTGTTGCAACTCACAGTCTGGGGCATCAAGCAGCTCCAGGCAA
GAATCCTGGCTGTGGAAAGATACCTAAAGGATCAACAGCTCCTGGGGATTTGGGGTTGCTCTGGAAAACT
CATTTGCACCACTGCTGTGCCTTGGAATGCTAGTTGGAGTAATAAATCTCTGGAACAGATTTGGAATCAC
ACGACCTGGATGGAGTGGGACAGAGAAATTAACAATTACACAAGCTTAATACACTCCTTAATTGAAGAAT
CGCAAAACCAGCAAGAAAAGAATGAACAAGAATTATTGGAATTAGATAAATGGGCAAGTTTGTGGAATTG
GTTTAACATAACAAATTGGCTGTGGTATATAAAATTATTCATAATGATAGTAGGAGGCTTGGTAGGTTTA
AGAATAGTTTTTGCTGTACTTTCTATAGTGAATAGAGTTAGGCAGGGATATTCACCATTATCGTTTCAGA
CCCACCTCCCAACCCCGAGGGGACCCGACAGGCCCGAAGGAATAGAAGAAGAAGGTGGAGAGAGAGACAG
AGACAGATCCATTCGATTAGTGAACGGATCGGCACTGCGTGCGCCAATTCTGCAGACAAATGGCAGTATT
CATCCACAATTTTAAAAGAAAAGGGGGGATTGGGGGGTACAGTGCAGGGGAAAGAATAGTAGACATAATA
GCAACAGACATACAAACTAAAGAATTACAAAAACAAATTACAAAAATTCAAAATTTTCGGGTTTATTACA
GGGACAGCAGAGATCCAGTTTGGTTAGTACCGGGCCCGCTCTAGAGATCCGACGCGCCATCTCTAGGCCC
GCGCCGGCCCCCTCGCACGGACTTGTGGGAGAAGCTCGGCTACTCCCCTGCCCCGGTTAATTTGCATATA
ATATTTCCTAGTAACTATAGAGGCTTAATGTGCGATAAAAGACAGATAATCTGTTCTTTTTAATACTAGC
TACATTTTACATGATAGGCTTGGATTTCTATAACTTCGTATAGCATACATTATACGAAGTTATAAACAGC
ACAAAAGGAAACTCACCCTAACTGTAAAGTAATTGTGTGTTTTGAGACTATAAGTATCCCTTGGAGAACC
ACCTTGTTGGCTGTAAGGGTCCTCTTTGCGTTTAAGAGCTAAGCTGGAAACAGCATAGCAAGTTTAAATA
AGGCTAGTCCGTTATCAACTTGGCCGCTTTAAGGCCGGTCCTAGCAAGGCCAAGTGGCACCGAGTCGGTG
CTTTTTTTCTCGAGTACTAGGATCCATTAGGCGGCCGCGTGGATAACCGTATTACCGCCATGCATGTGCC
CGTCAGTGGGCAGAGCGCACATCGCCCACAGTCCCCGAGAAGTTGGGGGGAGGGGTCGGCAATTGAACCG
GTGCCTAGAGAAGGTGGCGCGGGGTAAACTGGGAAAGTGATGTCGTGTACTGGCTCCGCCTTTTTCCCGA
GGGTGGGGGAGAACCGTATATAAGTGCAGTAGTCGCCGTGAACGTTCTTTTTCGCAACGGGTTTGCCGCC
AGAACACAGGTAAGTGCCGTGTGTGGTTCCCGCGGGCCTGGCCTCTTTACGGGTTATGGCCCTTGCGTGC
CTTGAATTACTTCCACCTGGCTGCAGTACGTGATTCTTGATCCCGAGCTTCGGGTTGGAAGTGGGTGGGA
GAGTTCGAGGCCTTGCGCTTAAGGAGCCCCTTCGCCTCGTGCTTGAGTTGAGGCCTGGCCTGGGCGCTGG
GGCCGCCGCGTGCGAATCTGGTGGCACCTTCGCGCCTGTCTCGCTGCTTTCGATAAGTCTCTAGCCATTT
AAAATTTTTGATGACCTGCTGCGACGCTTTTTTTCTGGCAAGATAGTCTTGTAAATGCGGGCCAAGATCT
GCACACTGGTATTTCGGTTTTTGGGGCCGCGGGCGGCGACGGGGCCCGTGCGTCCCAGCGCACATGTTCG
GCGAGGCGGGGCCTGCGAGCGCGGCCACCGAGAATCGGACGGGGGTAGTCTCAAGCTGGCCGGCCTGCTC
TGGTGCCTGGCCTCGCGCCGCCGTGTATCGCCCCGCCCTGGGCGGCAAGGCTGGCCCGGTCGGCACCAGT
TGCGTGAGCGGAAAGATGGCCGCTTCCCGGCCCTGCTGCAGGGAGCTCAAAATGGAGGACGCGGCGCTCG
GGAGAGCGGGCGGGTGAGTCACCCACACAAAGGAAAAGGGCCTTTCCGTCCTCAGCCGTCGCTTCATGTG
ACTCCACGGAGTACCGGGCGCCGTCCAGGCACCTCGATTAGTTCTCGCGCTTTTGGAGTACGTCGTCTTT
AGGTTGGGGGGAGGGGTTTTATGCGATGGAGTTTCCCCACACTGAGTGGGTGGAGACTGAAGTTAGGCCA
GCTTGGCACTTGATGTAATTCTCCTTGGAATTTGCCCTTTTTGAGTTTGGATCTTGGTTCATTCTCAAGC
CTCAGACAGTGGTTCAAAGTTTTTTTCTTCCATTTCAGGTGTCGTGAGCTAGCCCACCATGACCGAGTAC
AAGCCCACGGTGCGCCTCGCCACCCGCGACGACGTCCCCCGGGCCGTACGCACCCTCGCCGCCGCGTTCG
CCGACTACCCCGCCACGCGCCACACCGTCGACCCGGACCGCCACATCGAGCGGGTCACCGAGCTGCAAGA
ACTCTTCCTCACGCGCGTCGGGCTCGACATCGGCAAGGTGTGGGTCGCGGACGACGGCGCCGCGGTGGCG
GTCTGGACCACGCCGGAGAGCGTCGAAGCGGGGGCGGTGTTCGCCGAGATCGGCCCGCGCATGGCCGAGT
TGAGCGGTTCCCGGCTGGCCGCGCAGCAACAGATGGAAGGCCTCCTGGCGCCGCACCGGCCCAAGGAGCC
CGCGTGGTTCCTGGCCACCGTCGGCGTCTCGCCCGACCACCAGGGCAAGGGTCTGGGCAGCGCCGTCGTG
CTCCCCGGAGTGGAGGCGGCCGAGCGCGCCGGGGTGCCCGCCTTCCTGGAGACCTCCGCGCCCCGCAACC
TCCCCTTCTACGAGCGGCTCGGCTTCACCGTCACCGCCGACGTCGAGGTGCCCGAAGGACCGCGCACCTG
GTGCATGACCCGCAAGCCCGGTGCCGGATCGGGAGAGGGCAGAGGAAGTCTGCTAACATGCGGTGACGTC
GAGGAGAATCCTGGCCCACCGGTCGCCACCATGGTGAGCAAGGGCGAGGAGCTGTTCACCGGGGTGGTGC
CCATCCTGGTCGAGCTGGACGGCGACGTAAACGGCCACAAGTTCAGCGTGTCCGGCGAGGGCGAGGGCGA
TGCCACCTACGGCAAGCTGACCCTGAAGTTCATCTGCACCACCGGCAAGCTGCCCGTGCCCTGGCCCACC
CTCGTGACCACCCTGACCTACGGCGTGCAGTGCTTCAGCCGCTACCCCGACCACATGAAGCAGCACGACT
TCTTCAAGTCCGCCATGCCCGAAGGCTACGTCCAGGAGCGCACCATCTTCTTCAAGGACGACGGCAACTA
CAAGACCCGCGCCGAGGTGAAGTTCGAGGGCGACACCCTGGTGAACCGCATCGAGCTGAAGGGCATCGAC
TTCAAGGAGGACGGCAACATCCTGGGGCACAAGCTGGAGTACAACTACAACAGCCACAACGTCTATATCA
TGGCCGACAAGCAGAAGAACGGCATCAAGGTGAACTTCAAGATCCGCCACAACATCGAGGACGGCAGCGT
GCAGCTCGCCGACCACTACCAGCAGAACACCCCCATCGGCGACGGCCCCGTGCTGCTGCCCGACAACCAC
TACCTGAGCACCCAGTCCGCCCTGAGCAAAGACCCCAACGAGAAGCGCGATCACATGGTCCTGCTGGAGT
TCGTGACCGCCGCCGGGATCACTCTCGGCATGGACGAGCTGTACAAGTAAGAATTCGTCGAGGGACCTAA
TAACTTCGTATAGCATACATTATACGAAGTTATACATGTTTAAGGGTTCCGGTTCCACTAGGTACAATTC
GATATCAAGCTTATCGATAATCAACCTCTGGATTACAAAATTTGTGAAAGATTGACTGGTATTCTTAACT
ATGTTGCTCCTTTTACGCTATGTGGATACGCTGCTTTAATGCCTTTGTATCATGCTATTGCTTCCCGTAT
GGCTTTCATTTTCTCCTCCTTGTATAAATCCTGGTTGCTGTCTCTTTATGAGGAGTTGTGGCCCGTTGTC
AGGCAACGTGGCGTGGTGTGCACTGTGTTTGCTGACGCAACCCCCACTGGTTGGGGCATTGCCACCACCT
GTCAGCTCCTTTCCGGGACTTTCGCTTTCCCCCTCCCTATTGCCACGGCGGAACTCATCGCCGCCTGCCT
TGCCCGCTGCTGGACAGGGGCTCGGCTGTTGGGCACTGACAATTCCGTGGTGTTGTCGGGGAAATCATCG
TCCTTTCCTTGGCTGCTCGCCTGTGTTGCCACCTGGATTCTGCGCGGGACGTCCTTCTGCTACGTCCCTT
CGGCCCTCAATCCAGCGGACCTTCCTTCCCGCGGCCTGCTGCCGGCTCTGCGGCCTCTTCCGCGTCTTCG
CCTTCGCCCTCAGACGAGTCGGATCTCCCTTTGGGCCGCCTCCCCGCATCGATACCGTCGACCTCGATCG
AGACCTAGAAAAACATGGAGCAATCACAAGTAGCAATACAGCAGCTACCAATGCTGATTGTGCCTGGCTA
GAAGCACAAGAGGAGGAGGAGGTGGGTTTTCCAGTCACACCTCAGGTACCTTTAAGACCAATGACTTACA
AGGCAGCTGTAGATCTTAGCCACTTTTTAAAAGAAAAGGGGGGACTGGAAGGGCTAATTCACTCCCAACG
AAGACAAGATATCCTTGATCTGTGGATCTACCACACACAAGGCTACTTCCCTGATTGGCAGAACTACACA
CCAGGGCCAGGGATCAGATATCCACTGACCTTTGGATGGTGCTACAAGCTAGTACCAGTTGAGCAAGAGA
AGGTAGAAGAAGCCAATGAAGGAGAGAACACCCGCTTGTTACACCCTGTGAGCCTGCATGGGATGGATGA
CCCGGAGAGAGAAGTATTAGAGTGGAGGTTTGACAGCCGCCTAGCATTTCATCACATGGCCCGAGAGCTG
CATCCGGACTGTACTGGGTCTCTCTGGTTAGACCAGATCTGAGCCTGGGAGCTCTCTGGCTAACTAGGGA
ACCCACTGCTTAAGCCTCAATAAAGCTTGCCTTGAGTGCTTCAAGTAGTGTGTGCCCGTCTGTTGTGTGA
CTCTGGTAACTAGAGATCCCTCAGACCCTTTTAGTCAGTGTGGAAAATCTCTAGCAGCATGTGAGCAAAA
GGCCAGCAAAAGGCCAGGAACCGTAAAAAGGCCGCGTTGCTGGCGTTTTTCCATAGGCTCCGCCCCCCTG
ACGAGCATCACAAAAATCGACGCTCAAGTCAGAGGTGGCGAAACCCGACAGGACTATAAAGATACCAGGC
GTTTCCCCCTGGAAGCTCCCTCGTGCGCTCTCCTGTTCCGACCCTGCCGCTTACCGGATACCTGTCCGCC
TTTCTCCCTTCGGGAAGCGTGGCGCTTTCTCATAGCTCACGCTGTAGGTATCTCAGTTCGGTGTAGGTCG
TTCGCTCCAAGCTGGGCTGTGTGCACGAACCCCCCGTTCAGCCCGACCGCTGCGCCTTATCCGGTAACTA
TCGTCTTGAGTCCAACCCGGTAAGACACGACTTATCGCCACTGGCAGCAGCCACTGGTAACAGGATTAGC
AGAGCGAGGTATGTAGGCGGTGCTACAGAGTTCTTGAAGTGGTGGCCTAACTACGGCTACACTAGAAGAA
CAGTATTTGGTATCTGCGCTCTGCTGAAGCCAGTTACCTTCGGAAAAAGAGTTGGTAGCTCTTGATCCGG
CAAACAAACCACCGCTGGTAGCGGTGGTTTTTTT
